Addgene plasmid #108391: pcDNA3-mPC1_4077-eGFP
Purpose: Express cytoplasmic tail mouse PC1 from amino acid 4077 to 4293
Depositing lab: Gregory Germino. Depositing organization: National Institute of Diabetes & Digestive & Kidney Diseases (NIDDK). Publication: A cleavage product of Polycystin-1 is a mitochondrial matrix protein that affects mitochondria morphology and function when heterologously expressed. Lin CC, Kurashige M, Liu Y, Terabayashi T, Ishimoto Y, Wang T, Choudhary V, Hobbs R, Liu LK, Lee PH, Outeda P, Zhou F, Restifo NP, Watnick T, Kawano H, Horie S, Prinz W, Xu H, Menezes LF, Germino GG. Sci Rep. 2018 Feb 9;8(1):2743. doi: 10.1038/s41598-018-20856-6. PubMed 29426897.
Backbone
  Vector backbone: modified pcDNA3.1
  Backbone manufacturer: Invitrogen
  Vector type: Mammalian Expression
  Selectable markers: Neomycin (select with G418)
Growth in bacteria
  Bacterial resistance: Ampicillin, 100 μg/mL
  Growth temperature: 37°C
  Growth strain: DH5alpha
  Copy number: High Copy
Gene/Insert
  Gene/Insert name: PKD1 (alt names: polycystin 1; PC1)
  Species: M. musculus (mouse)
  Insert size (bp): 1383
  Entrez Gene: PKD1 (a.k.a. PBP, PC1, Pc-1, TRPP1)
  Promoter: CMV
  Tag / fusion protein: eGFP (C terminal on insert)
  Cloning method: Restriction Enzyme; 5′ cloning site EcoRI (not destroyed); 3′ cloning site XhoI (not destroyed)
Terms and licenses: Academic/Nonprofit Terms; Industry Terms: Not Available to Industry
How to cite: pcDNA3-mPC1_4077-eGFP was a gift from Gregory Germino (Addgene plasmid # 108391 ; http://n2t.net/addgene:108391 ; RRID:Addgene_108391)
