[The description below was written by a language model from this plasmid's Addgene catalogue record and pLannotate feature annotations shown in this document.]
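Description:
pcDNA3-mPC1_4077-eGFP is a mammalian expression plasmid built on a modified pcDNA3.1 backbone, about 6.8 kb in the sequenced record. It expresses the cytoplasmic C-terminal tail of mouse polycystin-1 (PC1, the Pkd1 gene product), spanning amino acids 4077 to 4293, as a fusion with eGFP at its C terminus. The insert was placed between EcoRI and XhoI sites, both retained. The listed insert size of roughly 1.4 kb corresponds to the Pkd1 fragment and the EGFP coding sequence together, which the feature table shows as adjacent open reading frames in the same orientation. Transcription is driven by the human CMV immediate-early enhancer and promoter and terminated by the bovine growth hormone polyadenylation signal. T7 and SP6 phage promoters flank the cassette, as is usual for this vector family. A short match annotated as a truncated HIV-1 LTR just after the CMV promoter is most likely an incidental sequence similarity rather than a functional viral element.

In E. coli the plasmid is maintained at high copy through a ColE1/pUC-type origin and selected with ampicillin via the bla gene. An f1 origin is also present. For mammalian cells, an SV40 early promoter drives the neomycin phosphotransferase gene followed by an SV40 poly(A) signal, allowing G418 selection of stable transfectants. Small lac-region, ble and bom fragments are backbone remnants.

The associated publication reports that a polycystin-1 cleavage product is a mitochondrial matrix protein that affects mitochondrial morphology and function when heterologously expressed. In that context, the construct serves to express a defined, fluorescently tagged PC1 tail fragment in cultured cells so that its subcellular localization and effects can be followed.
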