Features (pLannotate 1.2.2; 22 found; start..end, strand, type, name):
     28..80      -  misc_feature   bom (fragment): basis of mobility region from pBR322
    235..614     +  enhancer       CMV enhancer: human cytomegalovirus immediate early enhancer
    615..818     +  promoter       CMV promoter: human cytomegalovirus (CMV) immediate early promoter
    814..847     +  LTR            5' LTR (truncated) (fragment): truncated 5' long terminal repeat (LTR) from HIV-1
    863..881     +  promoter       T7 promoter: promoter for bacteriophage T7 RNA polymerase
    887..1600    +  CDS            Pkd1 (fragment): PKD1_MOUSE - Experimental evidence at protein level: Swiss-Prot protein existence level 1. Component of a heteromeric calcium-permeable ion channel formed by PKD1 and PKD2 that is activated by interaction between PKD1 and a Wnt family member, such as WNT3A and WNT9B. Both PKD1 and PKD2 are required for channel activity (By similarity). Involved in renal tubulogenesis (PubMed:24939912). Involved in fluid-flow mechanosensation by the primary cilium in renal epithelium (PubMed:12514735). Acts as a regulator of cilium length, together with PKD2 (PubMed:20096584). The dynamic control of cilium leng
   1607..2326    +  CDS            EGFP: the original enhanced GFP (Yang et al., 1996) mammalian codon-optimized
   2342..2360    -  promoter       SP6 promoter: promoter for bacteriophage SP6 RNA polymerase
   2386..2610    +  polyA_signal   bGH poly(A) signal: bovine growth hormone polyadenylation signal
   2614..2635    +  promoter       SV40 promoter (fragment): SV40 enhancer and early promoter
   2656..3084    +  rep_origin     f1 ori (sequence partly withheld): f1 bacteriophage origin of replication; arrow indicates direction of (+) strand synthesis
   3098..3427    +  promoter       SV40 promoter: SV40 enhancer and early promoter
   3494..4285    +  CDS            neo: KKA2_KLEPN - Also known as kan, nptII. Experimental evidence at protein level: Swiss-Prot protein existence level 1. Resistance to kanamycin, neomycin, paromomycin, ribostamycin, butirosin and gentamicin B. From Klebsiella pneumoniae.
   4309..4467    +  CDS            ble (fragment): BLE_KLEPN - Experimental evidence at protein level: Swiss-Prot protein existence level 1. Binding protein with a strong affinity to the bleomycin family of antibiotics. Binds to CL990; an antimitotic-antibiotic compound. From Klebsiella pneumoniae.
   4462..4583    +  polyA_signal   SV40 poly(A) signal: SV40 polyadenylation signal
   4656..4672    -  protein_bind   lac operator: The lac repressor binds to the lac operator to inhibit transcription in E. coli. This inhibition can be relieved by adding lactose or isopropyl-β-D-thiogalactopyranoside (IPTG). lac repressor encoded by lacI
   4680..4710    -  promoter       lac promoter: promoter for the E. coli lac operon
   4725..4746    -  protein_bind   CAP binding site: CAP binding activates transcription in the presence of cAMP. E. coli catabolite activator protein
   4759..4851    -  CDS            lacI (fragment): lac repressor; lacI; The lac repressor binds to the lac operator to inhibit transcription in E. coli. This inhibition can be relieved by adding lactose or isopropyl-β-D-thiogalactopyranoside (IPTG).
   5034..5622    -  rep_origin     ori: high-copy-number ColE1/pMB1/pBR322/pUC origin of replication
   5793..6653    -  CDS            AmpR: β-lactamase; bla; confers resistance to ampicillin, carbenicillin, and related antibiotics
   6654..6758    -  promoter       AmpR promoter: bla
>Addgene plasmid #108391 | pcDNA3-mPC1_4077-eGFP | addgene full sequence | sequence record 207482 | Addgene NGS Result
GACGGATCGGGAGATCTCCCGATCCCCTATGGTGCACTCTCAGTACAATCTGCTCTGATGCCGCATAGTT
AAGCCAGTATCTGCTCCCTGCTTGTGTGTTGGAGGTCGCTGAGTAGTGCGCGAGCAAAATTTAAGCTACA
ACAAGGCAAGGCTTGACCGACAATTGCATGAAGAATCTGCTTAGGGTTAGGCGTTTTGCGCTGCTTCGCG
ATGTACGGGCCAGATATACGCGTTGACATTGATTATTGACTAGTTATTAATAGTAATCAATTACGGGGTC
ATTAGTTCATAGCCCATATATGGAGTTCCGCGTTACATAACTTACGGTAAATGGCCCGCCTGGCTGACCG
CCCAACGACCCCCGCCCATTGACGTCAATAATGACGTATGTTCCCATAGTAACGCCAATAGGGACTTTCC
ATTGACGTCAATGGGTGGAGTATTTACGGTAAACTGCCCACTTGGCAGTACATCAAGTGTATCATATGCC
AAGTACGCCCCCTATTGACGTCAATGACGGTAAATGGCCCGCCTGGCATTATGCCCAGTACATGACCTTA
TGGGACTTTCCTACTTGGCAGTACATCTACGTATTAGTCATCGCTATTACCATGGTGATGCGGTTTTGGC
AGTACATCAATGGGCGTGGATAGCGGTTTGACTCACGGGGATTTCCAAGTCTCCACCCCATTGACGTCAA
TGGGAGTTTGTTTTGGCACCAAAATCAACGGGACTTTCCAAAATGTCGTAACAACTCCGCCCCATTGACG
CAAATGGGCGGTAGGCGTGTACGGTGGGAGGTCTATATAAGCAGAGCTCTCTGGCTAACTAGAGAACCCA
CTGCTTACTGGCTTATCGAAATTAATACGACTCACTATAGGGAGACCCAAGCTTGGTACCGAGCTCGGAT
CCACTAGTAACGGCCGCCAGTGTGCTGGAATTCACGATGTGTGTGGGGCTCTGGGCTCTGCGAGTGTGGG
GTGCCCTGAGGTTAGGGGCTATCCTCCTGCGTTGGCGGTACCACGCCTTGCGTGGCGAGCTCTACCGCCC
AGCATGGGAACCCCAGGACTATGAGATGGTGGAGCTTTTCCTGCGTAGGCTTCGGCTCTGGATGGGCTTC
AGCAAGGTCAAGGAGTTCCGCCACAAAGTCCGCTTTGAAGGAATGGATCCACTGCCTTCCCGCTCATCCA
GGGGCTCCAAGTCATCCCCAGTTGTGCTCCCACCTAGCTCAGGCTCAGAAGCTTCACACCCATCCACCTC
GTCCAGCCAACCAGACGGGCCGAGCGCCAGCTTAAGCCGCTCGACGCTGAAGCTGGAACCAGAGCCCTCT
CGCCTCCATGCTGTGTTTGAAAGTCTGCTTGTCCAGTTTGACCGACTCAACCAGGCCACAGAGGACGTCT
ACCAGCTGGAGCAACAACTCCAGAGCCTTCGAGGCCATGGGCACAATGGACCTCCTTCCTCTCCCTCCCC
TGGCTGCTTCCCAGGCTCTCAGCCAGCTTTGCCCAGCCGCCTTTCTCGGGCCAGTCAGGGGCTGGATCAG
ACTGTAGGCCCCAACAGGGTGTCCCTGTGGCCTAATAACAAGGTCCACCCCAGCAGCACTCTCGAGATGG
TGAGCAAGGGCGAGGAGCTGTTCACCGGGGTGGTGCCCATCCTGGTCGAGCTGGACGGCGACGTAAACGG
CCACAAGTTCAGCGTGTCCGGCGAGGGCGAGGGCGATGCCACCTACGGCAAGCTGACCCTGAAGTTCATC
TGCACCACCGGCAAGCTGCCCGTGCCCTGGCCCACCCTCGTGACCACCCTGACCTACGGCGTGCAGTGCT
TCAGCCGCTACCCCGACCACATGAAGCAGCACGACTTCTTCAAGTCCGCCATGCCCGAAGGCTACGTCCA
GGAGCGCACCATCTTCTTCAAGGACGACGGCAACTACAAGACCCGCGCCGAGGTGAAGTTCGAGGGCGAC
ACCCTGGTGAACCGCATCGAGCTGAAGGGCATCGACTTCAAGGAGGACGGCAACATCCTGGGGCACAAGC
TGGAGTACAACTACAACAGCCACAACGTCTATATCATGGCCGACAAGCAGAAGAACGGCATCAAGGTGAA
CTTCAAGATCCGCCACAACATCGAGGACGGCAGCGTGCAGCTCGCCGACCACTACCAGCAGAACACCCCC
ATCGGCGACGGCCCCGTGCTGCTGCCCGACAACCACTACCTGAGCACCCAGTCCGCCCTGAGCAAAGACC
CCAACGAGAAGCGCGATCACATGGTCCTGCTGGAGTTCGTGACCGCCGCCGGGATCACTCTCGGCATGGA
CGAGCTGTACAAGTAATCTAGAGGGCCCTATTCTATAGTGTCACCTAAATGCTAGAGCTCGCTGATCAGC
CTCGACTGTGCCTTCTAGTTGCCAGCCATCTGTTGTTTGCCCCTCCCCCGTGCCTTCCTTGACCCTGGAA
GGTGCCACTCCCACTGTCCTTTCCTAATAAAATGAGGAAATTGCATCGCATTGTCTGAGTAGGTGTCATT
CTATTCTGGGGGGTGGGGTGGGGCAGGACAGCAAGGGGGAGGATTGGGAAGACAATAGCAGGCATGCTGG
GGATGCGGTGGGCTCTATGGCTTCTGAGGCGGAAAGAACCAGCTGGGGCTCTAGGGGGTATCCCC
[124 nt withheld, positions 2656-2779]
C
[91 nt withheld, positions 2781-2871]
A
[49 nt withheld, positions 2873-2921]
CCTTTGACGTTGGAGTCCACGTTCTTT
[37 nt withheld, positions 2949-2985]
ACCCTATCTCGGTCTATTCTTTTGATTTATAAGGGATTTTGCCGATTTCGGCCTATTGGTTAAAAAATGA
GCTGATTTAACAAAAATTTAACGCGAATTAATTCTGTGGAATGTGTGTCAGTTAGGGTGTGGAAAGTCCC
CAGGCTCCCCAGCAGGCAGAAGTATGCAAAGCATGCATCTCAATTAGTCAGCAACCAGGTGTGGAAAGTC
CCCAGGCTCCCCAGCAGGCAGAAGTATGCAAAGCATGCATCTCAATTAGTCAGCAACCATAGTCCCGCCC
CTAACTCCGCCCATCCCGCCCCTAACTCCGCCCAGTTCCGCCCATTCTCCGCCCCATGGCTGACTAATTT
TTTTTATTTATGCAGAGGCCGAGGCCGCCTCTGCCTCTGAGCTATTCCAGAAGTAGTGAGGAGGCTTTTT
TGGAGGCCTAGGCTTTTGCAAAAAGCTCCCGGGAGCTTGTATATCCATTTTCGGATCTGATCAAGAGACA
GGATGAGGATCGTTTCGCATGATTGAACAAGATGGATTGCACGCAGGTTCTCCGGCCGCTTGGGTGGAGA
GGCTATTCGGCTATGACTGGGCACAACAGACAATCGGCTGCTCTGATGCCGCCGTGTTCCGGCTGTCAGC
GCAGGGGCGCCCGGTTCTTTTTGTCAAGACCGACCTGTCCGGTGCCCTGAATGAACTGCAGGACGAGGCA
GCGCGGCTATCGTGGCTGGCCACGACGGGCGTTCCTTGCGCAGCTGTGCTCGACGTTGTCACTGAAGCGG
GAAGGGACTGGCTGCTATTGGGCGAAGTGCCGGGGCAGGATCTCCTGTCATCTCACCTTGCTCCTGCCGA
GAAAGTATCCATCATGGCTGATGCAATGCGGCGGCTGCATACGCTTGATCCGGCTACCTGCCCATTCGAC
CACCAAGCGAAACATCGCATCGAGCGAGCACGTACTCGGATGGAAGCCGGTCTTGTCGATCAGGATGATC
TGGACGAAGAGCATCAGGGGCTCGCGCCAGCCGAACTGTTCGCCAGGCTCAAGGCGCGCATGCCCGACGG
CGAGGATCTCGTCGTGACCCATGGCGATGCCTGCTTGCCGAATATCATGGTGGAAAATGGCCGCTTTTCT
GGATTCATCGACTGTGGCCGGCTGGGTGTGGCGGACCGCTATCAGGACATAGCGTTGGCTACCCGTGATA
TTGCTGAAGAGCTTGGCGGCGAATGGGCTGACCGCTTCCTCGTGCTTTACGGTATCGCCGCTCCCGATTC
GCAGCGCATCGCCTTCTATCGCCTTCTTGACGAGTTCTTCTGAGCGGGACTCTGGGGTTCGAAATGACCG
ACCAAGCGACGCCCAACCTGCCATCACGAGATTTCGATTCCACCGCCGCCTTCTATGAAAGGTTGGGCTT
CGGAATCGTTTTCCGGGACGCCGGCTGGATGATCCTCCAGCGCGGGGATCTCATGCTGGAGTTCTTCGCC
CACCCCAACTTGTTTATTGCAGCTTATAATGGTTACAAATAAAGCAATAGCATCACAAATTTCACAAATA
AAGCATTTTTTTCACTGCATTCTAGTTGTGGTTTGTCCAAACTCATCAATGTATCTTATCATGTCTGTAT
ACCGTCGACCTCTAGCTAGAGCTTGGCGTAATCATGGTCATAGCTGTTTCCTGTGTGAAATTGTTATCCG
CTCACAATTCCACACAACATACGAGCCGGAAGCATAAAGTGTAAAGCCTGGGGTGCCTAATGAGTGAGCT
AACTCACATTAATTGCGTTGCGCTCACTGCCCGCTTTCCAGTCGGGAAACCTGTCGTGCCAGCTGCATTA
ATGAATCGGCCAACGCGCGGGGAGAGGCGGTTTGCGTATTGGGCGCTCTTCCGCTTCCTCGCTCACTGAC
TCGCTGCGCTCGGTCGTTCGGCTGCGGCGAGCGGTATCAGCTCACTCAAAGGCGGTAATACGGTTATCCA
CAGAATCAGGGGATAACGCAGGAAAGAACATGTGAGCAAAAGGCCAGCAAAAGGCCAGGAACCGTAAAAA
GGCCGCGTTGCTGGCGTTTTTCCATAGGCTCCGCCCCCCTGACGAGCATCACAAAAATCGACGCTCAAGT
CAGAGGTGGCGAAACCCGACAGGACTATAAAGATACCAGGCGTTTCCCCCTGGAAGCTCCCTCGTGCGCT
CTCCTGTTCCGACCCTGCCGCTTACCGGATACCTGTCCGCCTTTCTCCCTTCGGGAAGCGTGGCGCTTTC
TCATAGCTCACGCTGTAGGTATCTCAGTTCGGTGTAGGTCGTTCGCTCCAAGCTGGGCTGTGTGCACGAA
CCCCCCGTTCAGCCCGACCGCTGCGCCTTATCCGGTAACTATCGTCTTGAGTCCAACCCGGTAAGACACG
ACTTATCGCCACTGGCAGCAGCCACTGGTAACAGGATTAGCAGAGCGAGGTATGTAGGCGGTGCTACAGA
GTTCTTGAAGTGGTGGCCTAACTACGGCTACACTAGAAGAACAGTATTTGGTATCTGCGCTCTGCTGAAG
CCAGTTACCTTCGGAAAAAGAGTTGGTAGCTCTTGATCCGGCAAACAAACCACCGCTGGTAGCGGTGGTT
TTTTTGTTTGCAAGCAGCAGATTACGCGCAGAAAAAAAGGATCTCAAGAAGATCCTTTGATCTTTTCTAC
GGGGTCTGACGCTCAGTGGAACGAAAACTCACGTTAAGGGATTTTGGTCATGAGATTATCAAAAAGGATC
TTCACCTAGATCCTTTTAAATTAAAAATGAAGTTTTAAATCAATCTAAAGTATATATGAGTAAACTTGGT
CTGACAGTTACCAATGCTTAATCAGTGAGGCACCTATCTCAGCGATCTGTCTATTTCGTTCATCCATAGT
TGCCTGACTCCCCGTCGTGTAGATAACTACGATACGGGAGGGCTTACCATCTGGCCCCAGTGCTGCAATG
ATACCGCGAGACCCACGCTCACCGGCTCCAGATTTATCAGCAATAAACCAGCCAGCCGGAAGGGCCGAGC
GCAGAAGTGGTCCTGCAACTTTATCCGCCTCCATCCAGTCTATTAATTGTTGCCGGGAAGCTAGAGTAAG
TAGTTCGCCAGTTAATAGTTTGCGCAACGTTGTTGCCATTGCTACAGGCATCGTGGTGTCACGCTCGTCG
TTTGGTATGGCTTCATTCAGCTCCGGTTCCCAACGATCAAGGCGAGTTACATGATCCCCCATGTTGTGCA
AAAAAGCGGTTAGCTCCTTCGGTCCTCCGATCGTTGTCAGAAGTAAGTTGGCCGCAGTGTTATCACTCAT
GGTTATGGCAGCACTGCATAATTCTCTTACTGTCATGCCATCCGTAAGATGCTTTTCTGTGACTGGTGAG
TACTCAACCAAGTCATTCTGAGAATAGTGTATGCGGCGACCGAGTTGCTCTTGCCCGGCGTCAATACGGG
ATAATACCGCGCCACATAGCAGAACTTTAAAAGTGCTCATCATTGGAAAACGTTCTTCGGGGCGAAAACT
CTCAAGGATCTTACCGCTGTTGAGATCCAGTTCGATGTAACCCACTCGTGCACCCAACTGATCTTCAGCA
TCTTTTACTTTCACCAGCGTTTCTGGGTGAGCAAAAACAGGAAGGCAAAATGCCGCAAAAAAGGGAATAA
GGGCGACACGGAAATGTTGAATACTCATACTCTTCCTTTTTCAATATTATTGAAGCATTTATCAGGGTTA
TTGTCTCATGAGCGGATACATATTTGAATGTATTTAGAAAAATAAACAAATAGGGGTTCCGCGCACATTT
CCCCGAAAAGTGCCACCTGACGTC
